Addgene plasmid #161118: pDONR221-MFSD13A_STOP
Purpose: Gateway entry clone with codon-optimized ORF sequence for subcloning into custom expression vectors. Contains a STOP codon at the end of the codon-optimized ORF sequence.
Depositing lab: RESOLUTE Consortium & Giulio Superti-Furga. Depositing organization: CeMM Research Center for Molecular Medicine. Publication: The RESOLUTE consortium: unlocking SLC transporters for drug discovery. Superti-Furga G, Lackner D, Wiedmer T, Ingles-Prieto A, Barbosa B, Girardi E, Goldmann U, Gurtl B, Klavins K, Klimek C, Lindinger S, Lineiro-Retes E, Muller AC, Onstein S, Redinger G, Reil D, Sedlyarov V, Wolf G, Crawford M, Everley R, ... Steppan CM. Nat Rev Drug Discov. 2020 Jul;19(7):429-430. doi: 10.1038/d41573-020-00056-6. PubMed 32265506.
Backbone
  Vector backbone: pDONR221
  Backbone manufacturer: ThermoFisher Scientific
  Backbone size w/o insert (bp): 2550
  Vector type: Mammalian Expression
Growth in bacteria
  Bacterial resistance: Kanamycin, 50 μg/mL
  Growth temperature: 37°C
  Growth strain: NEB Stable
  Copy number: High Copy
Gene/Insert
  Gene/Insert name: MFSD13A (alt name: FLJ22529, bA18I14.8, C10orf77, TMEM180)
  Species: H. sapiens (human)
  Insert size (bp): 1554
  Entrez Gene: TMEM180 (a.k.a. C10orf77, FLJ22529, bA18I14.8, RP11-18I14.8)
  Cloning method: Gateway Cloning
  Sequencing primers: 5′ M13-fwd; 3′ M13-rev
Terms and licenses: Academic/Nonprofit Terms; Industry Terms
Depositor comments: This plasmid contains a STOP codon at the end of the codon-optimized ORF. For the version of this plasmid that does not contain a STOP codon, please see Addgene plasmid 131952 For more information on the full Resolute plasmid collection, please see www.addgene.org/depositor-collections/re-solute/. Please provide your feedback on this plasmid to the RESOLUTE consortium by filling out their RESOLUTE repository feedback form: https://forms.office.com/Pages/ResponsePage.aspx?id=0e05yklzmkS7rjFGQL4N7z4feCLQvEJAmVcOCM_u885UN1JJRko0Ukg4TVQwNTZLOUxPQVJWT1NHUCQlQCN0PWcu
How to cite: pDONR221-MFSD13A_STOP was a gift from RESOLUTE Consortium & Giulio Superti-Furga (Addgene plasmid # 161118 ; http://n2t.net/addgene:161118 ; RRID:Addgene_161118)
