[The description below was written by a language model from this plasmid's Addgene catalogue record and pLannotate feature annotations shown in this document.]
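Description:
pDONR221-MFSD13A_STOP is a Gateway entry clone built on the pDONR221 backbone, carrying a codon-optimized open reading frame for human MFSD13A (also known as TMEM180 or C10orf77). The plasmid totals about 4.1 kb, and the depositor and repository sequence records are the same length with the same set and order of features, differing only in where numbering begins. It is propagated in E. coli from a high-copy ColE1/pUC-type origin and selected with kanamycin through an aminoglycoside phosphotransferase (KanR) gene. Although catalogued under mammalian expression, the annotated features include no eukaryotic promoter or polyadenylation signal, so the ORF is not expected to be expressed in mammalian cells from this plasmid itself.

The roughly 1.55 kb coding sequence sits between attL1 and attL2 sites, which allow directional transfer into any attR-containing destination vector by an LR recombination reaction. The destination vector then supplies the promoter, tags and selection appropriate to the intended host. Upstream of attL1 lie the rrnB T1 and T2 transcription terminators, which insulate the insert from read-through transcription in bacteria. A T7 promoter lies just beyond attL2, oriented toward the insert on the opposite strand. Short lacI and lacZα fragments are backbone remnants without a functional role.

This version retains a stop codon at the end of the ORF, so it suits expression of the native protein or N-terminally tagged fusions, but not C-terminal fusions. A companion clone without the stop codon exists for C-terminal fusions. The construct belongs to a consortium collection focused on solute carrier transporters for drug discovery research.
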