Features (pLannotate 1.2.2; 10 found; start..end, strand, type, name):
    121..213     +  CDS            lacI (fragment): lac repressor; lacI; The lac repressor binds to the lac operator to inhibit transcription in E. coli. This inhibition can be relieved by adding lactose or isopropyl-β-D-thiogalactopyranoside (IPTG).
    268..295     -  terminator     rrnB T2 terminator: transcription terminator T2 from the E. coli rrnB gene
    427..470     +  terminator     rrnB T1 terminator: Escherichia coli rrnB; transcription terminator T1 from the E. coli rrnB gene
    517..553     -  CDS            lacZα (fragment): LacZα fragment of β-galactosidase; lacZ fragment
    569..668     +  protein_bind   attL1: mutant version of attL; recombination site for the Gateway® LR reaction LR Clonase™
    674..2224    +  CDS            MFSD13A: MF13A_HUMAN - Also known as C10orf77, TMEM180 Experimental evidence at protein level: Swiss-Prot protein existence level 1. From Homo sapiens (Human).
   2229..2328    -  protein_bind   attL2: mutant version of attL; recombination site for the Gateway® LR reaction LR Clonase™
   2346..2364    -  promoter       T7 promoter: promoter for bacteriophage T7 RNA polymerase
   2498..3307    +  CDS            KanR: aminoglycoside phosphotransferase; aph(3')-Ia; confers resistance to kanamycin in bacteria or G418 (Geneticin®) in eukaryotes
   3454..4042    +  rep_origin     ori: high-copy-number ColE1/pMB1/pBR322/pUC origin of replication
>Addgene plasmid #161118 | pDONR221-MFSD13A_STOP | depositor full sequence | sequence record 312170 | Full Sequence
CTTTCCTGCGTTATCCCCTGATTCTGTGGATAACCGTATTACCGCCTTTGAGTGAGCTGATACCGCTCGC
CGCAGCCGAACGACCGAGCGCAGCGAGTCAGTGAGCGAGGAAGCGGAAGAGCGCCCAATACGCAAACCGC
CTCTCCCCGCGCGTTGGCCGATTCATTAATGCAGCTGGCACGACAGGTTTCCCGACTGGAAAGCGGGCAG
TGAGCGCAACGCAATTAATACGCGTACCGCTAGCCAGGAAGAGTTTGTAGAAACGCAAAAAGGCCATCCG
TCAGGATGGCCTTCTGCTTAGTTTGATGCCTGGCAGTTTATGGCGGGCGTCCTGCCCGCCACCCTCCGGG
CCGTTGCTTCACAACGTTCAAATCCGCTCCCGGCGGATTTGTCCTACTCAGGAGAGCGTTCACCGACAAA
CAACAGATAAAACGAAAGGCCCAGTCTTCCGACTGAGCCTTTCGTTTTATTTGATGCCTGGCAGTTCCCT
ACTCTCGCGTTAACGCTAGCATGGATGTTTTCCCAGTCACGACGTTGTAAAACGACGGCCAGTCTTAAGC
TCGGGCCCCAAATAATGATTTTATTTTGACTGATAGTGACCTGTTCGTTGCAACACATTGATGAGCAATG
CTTTTTTATAATGCCAACTTTGTACAAAAAAGCAGGCTCCACCATGGGACTGGGACAGCCTCAGGCATGG
CTGCTGGGACTGCCAACCGCAGTGGTGTACGGAAGCCTGGCCCTGTTTACCACAATCCTGCACAACGTGT
TCCTGCTGTACTATGTGGATACCTTCGTGAGCGTGTACAAGATCAATAAGATGGCCTTTTGGGTGGGCGA
GACAGTGTTCCTGCTGTGGAACAGCCTGAATGACCCACTGTTCGGCTGGCTGTCCGATAGACAGTTTCTG
AGCTCCCAGCCCAGGAGCGGAGCAGGACTGTCTAGCAGGGCAGTGGTGCTGGCCCGGGTGCAGGCCCTGG
GCTGGCACGGACCACTGCTGGCCCTGTCCTTCCTGGCCTTTTGGGTGCCATGGGCACCTGCAGGACTGCA
GTTCCTGCTGTGCCTGTGCCTGTACGACGGCTTTCTGACCCTGGTGGATCTGCACCACCACGCACTGCTG
GCAGACCTGGCCCTGTCCGCCCACGATCGGACACACCTGAACTTTTACTGCAGCCTGTTCTCCGCCGCAG
GATCTCTGAGCGTGTTTGCCTCTTATGCCTTCTGGAATAAGGAGGACTTCTCCTCTTTTAGAGCCTTCTG
CGTGACCCTGGCCGTGAGCTCCGGACTGGGCTTCCTGGGAGCAACACAGCTGCTGCGGAGAAGGGTGGAG
GCAGCAAGGAAGGACCCTGGATGCTCCGGACTGGTGGTGGATTCTGGACTGTGCGGAGAGGAGCTGCTGG
TGGGATCTGAGGAGGCCGACAGCATCACCCTGGGCAGATACCTGAGGCAGCTGGCCCGCCACCGGAACTT
TCTGTGGTTCGTGAGCATGGATCTGGTGCAGGTGTTTCACTGCCACTTCAACTCTAATTTCTTTCCTCTG
TTCCTGGAGCACCTGCTGAGCGACCACATCTCCCTGTCTACAGGCAGCATCCTGCTGGGCCTGTCCTACG
TGGCCCCACACCTGAACAATCTGTATTTCCTGTCTCTGTGCCGCCGGTGGGGCGTGTATGCAGTGGTGAG
AGGCCTGTTTCTGCTGAAGCTGGGACTGAGCCTGCTGATGCTGCTGGCAGGACCAGATCACCTGTCCCTG
CTGTGCCTGTTTATCGCCTCTAACCGCGTGTTCACCGAGGGCACCTGTAAGCTGCTGACCCTGGTGGTGA
CAGACCTGGTGGACGAGGATCTGGTGCTGAATCACAGGAAGCAGGCAGCATCCGCCCTGCTGTTCGGAAT
GGTGGCCCTGGTGACCAAGCCAGGCCAGACATTTGCCCCACTGCTGGGAACCTGGCTGCTGTGCTTTTAC
ACAGGCCACGATCTGTTCCAGCAGTCTCTGATCACCCCTGTGGGCAGCGCCCACCCATGGCCAGAGCCAC
CTGCACCTGCACCAGCACAGGCCCCCACCCTGCGCCAGGGCTGCTTCTATCTGCTGGTGCTGGTGCCTAT
CACATGTGCCCTGCTGCAGCTGTTTACCTGGTCCCAGTTCACACTGCACGGCAGAAGGCTGCACATGGTG
AAGGCCCAGCGGCAGAATCTGTCTCAGGCCCAGACCCTGGACGTGAAGATGGTGTAAGACCCAGCTTTCT
TGTACAAAGTTGGCATTATAAGAAAGCATTGCTTATCAATTTGTTGCAACGAACAGGTCACTATCAGTCA
AAATAAAATCATTATTTGCCATCCAGCTGATATCCCCTATAGTGAGTCGTATTACATGGTCATAGCTGTT
TCCTGGCAGCTCTGGCCCGTGTCTCAAAATCTCTGATGTTACATTGCACAAGATAAAATAATATCATCAT
GAACAATAAAACTGTCTGCTTACATAAACAGTAATACAAGGGGTGTTATGAGCCATATTCAACGGGAAAC
GTCGAGGCCGCGATTAAATTCCAACATGGATGCTGATTTATATGGGTATAAATGGGCTCGCGATAATGTC
GGGCAATCAGGTGCGACAATCTATCGCTTGTATGGGAAGCCCGATGCGCCAGAGTTGTTTCTGAAACATG
GCAAAGGTAGCGTTGCCAATGATGTTACAGATGAGATGGTCAGACTAAACTGGCTGACGGAATTTATGCC
TCTTCCGACCATCAAGCATTTTATCCGTACTCCTGATGATGCATGGTTACTCACCACTGCGATCCCCGGA
AAAACAGCATTCCAGGTATTAGAAGAATATCCTGATTCAGGTGAAAATATTGTTGATGCGCTGGCAGTGT
TCCTGCGCCGGTTGCATTCGATTCCTGTTTGTAATTGTCCTTTTAACAGCGATCGCGTATTTCGTCTCGC
TCAGGCGCAATCACGAATGAATAACGGTTTGGTTGATGCGAGTGATTTTGATGACGAGCGTAATGGCTGG
CCTGTTGAACAAGTCTGGAAAGAAATGCATAAACTTTTGCCATTCTCACCGGATTCAGTCGTCACTCATG
GTGATTTCTCACTTGATAACCTTATTTTTGACGAGGGGAAATTAATAGGTTGTATTGATGTTGGACGAGT
CGGAATCGCAGACCGATACCAGGATCTTGCCATCCTATGGAACTGCCTCGGTGAGTTTTCTCCTTCATTA
CAGAAACGGCTTTTTCAAAAATATGGTATTGATAATCCTGATATGAATAAATTGCAGTTTCATTTGATGC
TCGATGAGTTTTTCTAATCAGAATTGGTTAATTGGTTGTAACACTGGCAGAGCATTACGCTGACTTGACG
GGACGGCGCAAGCTCATGACCAAAATCCCTTAACGTGAGTTACGCGTCGTTCCACTGAGCGTCAGACCCC
GTAGAAAAGATCAAAGGATCTTCTTGAGATCCTTTTTTTCTGCGCGTAATCTGCTGCTTGCAAACAAAAA
AACCACCGCTACCAGCGGTGGTTTGTTTGCCGGATCAAGAGCTACCAACTCTTTTTCCGAAGGTAACTGG
CTTCAGCAGAGCGCAGATACCAAATACTGTTCTTCTAGTGTAGCCGTAGTTAGGCCACCACTTCAAGAAC
TCTGTAGCACCGCCTACATACCTCGCTCTGCTAATCCTGTTACCAGTGGCTGCTGCCAGTGGCGATAAGT
CGTGTCTTACCGGGTTGGACTCAAGACGATAGTTACCGGATAAGGCGCAGCGGTCGGGCTGAACGGGGGG
TTCGTGCACACAGCCCAGCTTGGAGCGAACGACCTACACCGAACTGAGATACCTACAGCGTGAGCTATGA
GAAAGCGCCACGCTTCCCGAAGGGAGAAAGGCGGACAGGTATCCGGTAAGCGGCAGGGTCGGAACAGGAG
AGCGCACGAGGGAGCTTCCAGGGGGAAACGCCTGGTATCTTTATAGTCCTGTCGGGTTTCGCCACCTCTG
ACTTGAGCGTCGATTTTTGTGATGCTCGTCAGGGGGGCGGAGCCTATGGAAAAACGCCAGCAACGCGGCC
TTTTTACGGTTCCTGGCCTTTTGCTGGCCTTTTGCTCACATGTT
