Features (pLannotate 1.2.2; 10 found; start..end, strand, type, name):
    747..839     +  CDS            lacI (fragment): lac repressor; lacI; The lac repressor binds to the lac operator to inhibit transcription in E. coli. This inhibition can be relieved by adding lactose or isopropyl-β-D-thiogalactopyranoside (IPTG).
    894..921     -  terminator     rrnB T2 terminator: transcription terminator T2 from the E. coli rrnB gene
   1053..1096    +  terminator     rrnB T1 terminator: Escherichia coli rrnB; transcription terminator T1 from the E. coli rrnB gene
   1143..1179    -  CDS            lacZα (fragment): LacZα fragment of β-galactosidase; lacZ fragment
   1195..1294    +  protein_bind   attL1: mutant version of attL; recombination site for the Gateway® LR reaction LR Clonase™
   1300..2850    +  CDS            MFSD13A: MF13A_HUMAN - Also known as C10orf77, TMEM180 Experimental evidence at protein level: Swiss-Prot protein existence level 1. From Homo sapiens (Human).
   2855..2954    -  protein_bind   attL2: mutant version of attL; recombination site for the Gateway® LR reaction LR Clonase™
   2972..2990    -  promoter       T7 promoter: promoter for bacteriophage T7 RNA polymerase
   3124..3933    +  CDS            KanR: aminoglycoside phosphotransferase; aph(3')-Ia; confers resistance to kanamycin in bacteria or G418 (Geneticin®) in eukaryotes
   4080..564     +  rep_origin     ori (across the origin): high-copy-number ColE1/pMB1/pBR322/pUC origin of replication
>Addgene plasmid #161118 | pDONR221-MFSD13A_STOP | addgene full sequence | sequence record 472128 | Addgene NGS Result
ATCTGCTGCTTGCAAACAAAAAAACCACCGCTACCAGCGGTGGTTTGTTTGCCGGATCAAGAGCTACCAA
CTCTTTTTCCGAAGGTAACTGGCTTCAGCAGAGCGCAGATACCAAATACTGTTCTTCTAGTGTAGCCGTA
GTTAGGCCACCACTTCAAGAACTCTGTAGCACCGCCTACATACCTCGCTCTGCTAATCCTGTTACCAGTG
GCTGCTGCCAGTGGCGATAAGTCGTGTCTTACCGGGTTGGACTCAAGACGATAGTTACCGGATAAGGCGC
AGCGGTCGGGCTGAACGGGGGGTTCGTGCACACAGCCCAGCTTGGAGCGAACGACCTACACCGAACTGAG
ATACCTACAGCGTGAGCTATGAGAAAGCGCCACGCTTCCCGAAGGGAGAAAGGCGGACAGGTATCCGGTA
AGCGGCAGGGTCGGAACAGGAGAGCGCACGAGGGAGCTTCCAGGGGGAAACGCCTGGTATCTTTATAGTC
CTGTCGGGTTTCGCCACCTCTGACTTGAGCGTCGATTTTTGTGATGCTCGTCAGGGGGGCGGAGCCTATG
GAAAAACGCCAGCAACGCGGCCTTTTTACGGTTCCTGGCCTTTTGCTGGCCTTTTGCTCACATGTTCTTT
CCTGCGTTATCCCCTGATTCTGTGGATAACCGTATTACCGCCTTTGAGTGAGCTGATACCGCTCGCCGCA
GCCGAACGACCGAGCGCAGCGAGTCAGTGAGCGAGGAAGCGGAAGAGCGCCCAATACGCAAACCGCCTCT
CCCCGCGCGTTGGCCGATTCATTAATGCAGCTGGCACGACAGGTTTCCCGACTGGAAAGCGGGCAGTGAG
CGCAACGCAATTAATACGCGTACCGCTAGCCAGGAAGAGTTTGTAGAAACGCAAAAAGGCCATCCGTCAG
GATGGCCTTCTGCTTAGTTTGATGCCTGGCAGTTTATGGCGGGCGTCCTGCCCGCCACCCTCCGGGCCGT
TGCTTCACAACGTTCAAATCCGCTCCCGGCGGATTTGTCCTACTCAGGAGAGCGTTCACCGACAAACAAC
AGATAAAACGAAAGGCCCAGTCTTCCGACTGAGCCTTTCGTTTTATTTGATGCCTGGCAGTTCCCTACTC
TCGCGTTAACGCTAGCATGGATGTTTTCCCAGTCACGACGTTGTAAAACGACGGCCAGTCTTAAGCTCGG
GCCCCAAATAATGATTTTATTTTGACTGATAGTGACCTGTTCGTTGCAACACATTGATGAGCAATGCTTT
TTTATAATGCCAACTTTGTACAAAAAAGCAGGCTCCACCATGGGACTGGGACAGCCTCAGGCATGGCTGC
TGGGACTGCCAACCGCAGTGGTGTACGGAAGCCTGGCCCTGTTTACCACAATCCTGCACAACGTGTTCCT
GCTGTACTATGTGGATACCTTCGTGAGCGTGTACAAGATCAATAAGATGGCCTTTTGGGTGGGCGAGACA
GTGTTCCTGCTGTGGAACAGCCTGAATGACCCACTGTTCGGCTGGCTGTCCGATAGACAGTTTCTGAGCT
CCCAGCCCAGGAGCGGAGCAGGACTGTCTAGCAGGGCAGTGGTGCTGGCCCGGGTGCAGGCCCTGGGCTG
GCACGGACCACTGCTGGCCCTGTCCTTCCTGGCCTTTTGGGTGCCATGGGCACCTGCAGGACTGCAGTTC
CTGCTGTGCCTGTGCCTGTACGACGGCTTTCTGACCCTGGTGGATCTGCACCACCACGCACTGCTGGCAG
ACCTGGCCCTGTCCGCCCACGATCGGACACACCTGAACTTTTACTGCAGCCTGTTCTCCGCCGCAGGATC
TCTGAGCGTGTTTGCCTCTTATGCCTTCTGGAATAAGGAGGACTTCTCCTCTTTTAGAGCCTTCTGCGTG
ACCCTGGCCGTGAGCTCCGGACTGGGCTTCCTGGGAGCAACACAGCTGCTGCGGAGAAGGGTGGAGGCAG
CAAGGAAGGACCCTGGATGCTCCGGACTGGTGGTGGATTCTGGACTGTGCGGAGAGGAGCTGCTGGTGGG
ATCTGAGGAGGCCGACAGCATCACCCTGGGCAGATACCTGAGGCAGCTGGCCCGCCACCGGAACTTTCTG
TGGTTCGTGAGCATGGATCTGGTGCAGGTGTTTCACTGCCACTTCAACTCTAATTTCTTTCCTCTGTTCC
TGGAGCACCTGCTGAGCGACCACATCTCCCTGTCTACAGGCAGCATCCTGCTGGGCCTGTCCTACGTGGC
CCCACACCTGAACAATCTGTATTTCCTGTCTCTGTGCCGCCGGTGGGGCGTGTATGCAGTGGTGAGAGGC
CTGTTTCTGCTGAAGCTGGGACTGAGCCTGCTGATGCTGCTGGCAGGACCAGATCACCTGTCCCTGCTGT
GCCTGTTTATCGCCTCTAACCGCGTGTTCACCGAGGGCACCTGTAAGCTGCTGACCCTGGTGGTGACAGA
CCTGGTGGACGAGGATCTGGTGCTGAATCACAGGAAGCAGGCAGCATCCGCCCTGCTGTTCGGAATGGTG
GCCCTGGTGACCAAGCCAGGCCAGACATTTGCCCCACTGCTGGGAACCTGGCTGCTGTGCTTTTACACAG
GCCACGATCTGTTCCAGCAGTCTCTGATCACCCCTGTGGGCAGCGCCCACCCATGGCCAGAGCCACCTGC
ACCTGCACCAGCACAGGCCCCCACCCTGCGCCAGGGCTGCTTCTATCTGCTGGTGCTGGTGCCTATCACA
TGTGCCCTGCTGCAGCTGTTTACCTGGTCCCAGTTCACACTGCACGGCAGAAGGCTGCACATGGTGAAGG
CCCAGCGGCAGAATCTGTCTCAGGCCCAGACCCTGGACGTGAAGATGGTGTAAGACCCAGCTTTCTTGTA
CAAAGTTGGCATTATAAGAAAGCATTGCTTATCAATTTGTTGCAACGAACAGGTCACTATCAGTCAAAAT
AAAATCATTATTTGCCATCCAGCTGATATCCCCTATAGTGAGTCGTATTACATGGTCATAGCTGTTTCCT
GGCAGCTCTGGCCCGTGTCTCAAAATCTCTGATGTTACATTGCACAAGATAAAAATATATCATCATGAAC
AATAAAACTGTCTGCTTACATAAACAGTAATACAAGGGGTGTTATGAGCCATATTCAACGGGAAACGTCG
AGGCCGCGATTAAATTCCAACATGGATGCTGATTTATATGGGTATAAATGGGCTCGCGATAATGTCGGGC
AATCAGGTGCGACAATCTATCGCTTGTATGGGAAGCCCGATGCGCCAGAGTTGTTTCTGAAACATGGCAA
AGGTAGCGTTGCCAATGATGTTACAGATGAGATGGTCAGACTAAACTGGCTGACGGAATTTATGCCTCTT
CCGACCATCAAGCATTTTATCCGTACTCCTGATGATGCATGGTTACTCACCACTGCGATCCCCGGAAAAA
CAGCATTCCAGGTATTAGAAGAATATCCTGATTCAGGTGAAAATATTGTTGATGCGCTGGCAGTGTTCCT
GCGCCGGTTGCATTCGATTCCTGTTTGTAATTGTCCTTTTAACAGCGATCGCGTATTTCGTCTCGCTCAG
GCGCAATCACGAATGAATAACGGTTTGGTTGATGCGAGTGATTTTGATGACGAGCGTAATGGCTGGCCTG
TTGAACAAGTCTGGAAAGAAATGCATAAACTTTTGCCATTCTCACCGGATTCAGTCGTCACTCATGGTGA
TTTCTCACTTGATAACCTTATTTTTGACGAGGGGAAATTAATAGGTTGTATTGATGTTGGACGAGTCGGA
ATCGCAGACCGATACCAGGATCTTGCCATCCTATGGAACTGCCTCGGTGAGTTTTCTCCTTCATTACAGA
AACGGCTTTTTCAAAAATATGGTATTGATAATCCTGATATGAATAAATTGCAGTTTCATTTGATGCTCGA
TGAGTTTTTCTAATCAGAATTGGTTAATTGGTTGTAACACTGGCAGAGCATTACGCTGACTTGACGGGAC
GGCGCAAGCTCATGACCAAAATCCCTTAACGTGAGTTACGCGTCGTTCCACTGAGCGTCAGACCCCGTAG
AAAAGATCAAAGGATCTTCTTGAGATCCTTTTTTTCTGCGCGTA
