>Addgene plasmid #161118 | pDONR221-MFSD13A_STOP | depositor partial sequence | sequence record 312171 | Codon-optimized ORF of MFSD13A
ATGGGACTGGGACAGCCTCAGGCATGGCTGCTGGGACTGCCAACCGCAGTGGTGTACGGAAGCCTGGCCC
TGTTTACCACAATCCTGCACAACGTGTTCCTGCTGTACTATGTGGATACCTTCGTGAGCGTGTACAAGAT
CAATAAGATGGCCTTTTGGGTGGGCGAGACAGTGTTCCTGCTGTGGAACAGCCTGAATGACCCACTGTTC
GGCTGGCTGTCCGATAGACAGTTTCTGAGCTCCCAGCCCAGGAGCGGAGCAGGACTGTCTAGCAGGGCAG
TGGTGCTGGCCCGGGTGCAGGCCCTGGGCTGGCACGGACCACTGCTGGCCCTGTCCTTCCTGGCCTTTTG
GGTGCCATGGGCACCTGCAGGACTGCAGTTCCTGCTGTGCCTGTGCCTGTACGACGGCTTTCTGACCCTG
GTGGATCTGCACCACCACGCACTGCTGGCAGACCTGGCCCTGTCCGCCCACGATCGGACACACCTGAACT
TTTACTGCAGCCTGTTCTCCGCCGCAGGATCTCTGAGCGTGTTTGCCTCTTATGCCTTCTGGAATAAGGA
GGACTTCTCCTCTTTTAGAGCCTTCTGCGTGACCCTGGCCGTGAGCTCCGGACTGGGCTTCCTGGGAGCA
ACACAGCTGCTGCGGAGAAGGGTGGAGGCAGCAAGGAAGGACCCTGGATGCTCCGGACTGGTGGTGGATT
CTGGACTGTGCGGAGAGGAGCTGCTGGTGGGATCTGAGGAGGCCGACAGCATCACCCTGGGCAGATACCT
GAGGCAGCTGGCCCGCCACCGGAACTTTCTGTGGTTCGTGAGCATGGATCTGGTGCAGGTGTTTCACTGC
CACTTCAACTCTAATTTCTTTCCTCTGTTCCTGGAGCACCTGCTGAGCGACCACATCTCCCTGTCTACAG
GCAGCATCCTGCTGGGCCTGTCCTACGTGGCCCCACACCTGAACAATCTGTATTTCCTGTCTCTGTGCCG
CCGGTGGGGCGTGTATGCAGTGGTGAGAGGCCTGTTTCTGCTGAAGCTGGGACTGAGCCTGCTGATGCTG
CTGGCAGGACCAGATCACCTGTCCCTGCTGTGCCTGTTTATCGCCTCTAACCGCGTGTTCACCGAGGGCA
CCTGTAAGCTGCTGACCCTGGTGGTGACAGACCTGGTGGACGAGGATCTGGTGCTGAATCACAGGAAGCA
GGCAGCATCCGCCCTGCTGTTCGGAATGGTGGCCCTGGTGACCAAGCCAGGCCAGACATTTGCCCCACTG
CTGGGAACCTGGCTGCTGTGCTTTTACACAGGCCACGATCTGTTCCAGCAGTCTCTGATCACCCCTGTGG
GCAGCGCCCACCCATGGCCAGAGCCACCTGCACCTGCACCAGCACAGGCCCCCACCCTGCGCCAGGGCTG
CTTCTATCTGCTGGTGCTGGTGCCTATCACATGTGCCCTGCTGCAGCTGTTTACCTGGTCCCAGTTCACA
CTGCACGGCAGAAGGCTGCACATGGTGAAGGCCCAGCGGCAGAATCTGTCTCAGGCCCAGACCCTGGACG
TGAAGATGGTGTAA
